Addgene plasmid #180346: pCMV_SEPT9_i3-14-GFP11
Purpose: mammalian expression of human SEPT9_i3 fused to GFP11
Depositing lab: Manos Mavrakis. Publication: Human septins organize as octamer-based filaments and mediate actin-membrane anchoring in cells. Martins CS, Taveneau C, Castro-Linares G, Baibakov M, Buzhinsky N, Eroles M, Milanovic V, Omi S, Pedelacq JD, Iv F, Bouillard L, Llewellyn A, Gomes M, Belhabib M, Kuzmic M, Verdier-Pinard P, Lee S, Badache A, Kumar S, Chandre C, Brasselet S, Rico F, Rossier O, Koenderink GH, Wenger J, Cabantous S, Mavrakis M. J Cell Biol. 2023 Mar 6;222(3):e202203016. doi: 10.1083/jcb.202203016. Epub 2022 Dec 23. PubMed 36562751.
Backbone
  Vector backbone: pcDNA3.1/zeo
  Vector type: Mammalian Expression
Growth in bacteria
  Bacterial resistance: Ampicillin, 100 μg/mL
  Growth temperature: 37°C
  Growth strain: DH5alpha
  Copy number: High Copy
Gene/Insert
  Gene/Insert name: SEPTIN9_v3 (alt name: SEPT9_v3)
  Species: H. sapiens (human)
  Entrez Gene: SEPTIN9 (a.k.a. AF17q25, MSF, MSF1, NAPB, PNUTL4, SEPT9, SINT1, SeptD1)
  Promoter: CMV
  Tag / fusion protein: GFP11 (C terminal on insert)
  Cloning method: Restriction Enzyme; 5′ cloning site NotI (not destroyed); 3′ cloning site XbaI (not destroyed)
  Sequencing primers: 5′ CMV-F
Terms and licenses: Academic/Nonprofit Terms; Industry Terms: Not Available to Industry
Depositor comments: Please visit https://doi.org/10.1101/2022.02.23.481653 for bioRxiv preprint.
How to cite: pCMV_SEPT9_i3-14-GFP11 was a gift from Manos Mavrakis (Addgene plasmid # 180346 ; http://n2t.net/addgene:180346 ; RRID:Addgene_180346)
