[The description below was written by a language model from this plasmid's Addgene catalogue record and pLannotate feature annotations shown in this document.]
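Description:
pCMV_SEPT9_i3-14-GFP11 is a 6.8 kb mammalian expression plasmid built on the pcDNA3.1/zeo backbone, designed to express human septin 9 isoform 3 (SEPTIN9_v3) fused at its C terminus to GFP11. It is propagated in E. coli as a high-copy plasmid through a ColE1/pUC-type origin with ampicillin selection (AmpR under its own bla promoter). An f1 origin is also present. For selection in mammalian cells the backbone carries a Sh ble (BleoR) cassette conferring Zeocin resistance. This cassette is driven by the SV40 early promoter, with the bacterial EM7 promoter just upstream of the coding sequence, and ends in an SV40 poly(A) signal.

The expression cassette consists of the CMV immediate-early enhancer and promoter, a T7 promoter, the SEPTIN9 coding sequence cloned between NotI and XbaI, and a bGH polyadenylation signal. Just downstream of the septin reading frame, the automated annotation labels a short 54 nt segment as a "CyPet fragment". This most likely corresponds to the GFP11 tag, the eleventh β-strand of GFP, which resembles other GFP-family sequences. The gap between the septin and this segment, together with the "14" in the plasmid name, suggests a short linker, although the record does not define it. Small hits such as the HIV-1 LTR fragment, lacI fragment and second ble fragment appear to be backbone remnants or annotation artefacts rather than functional parts.

GFP11 is not fluorescent alone; it complements a separately expressed GFP1-10 fragment to reconstitute fluorescence. The tagged septin can therefore serve in split-GFP assays, consistent with the associated study on how human septins assemble into octamer-based filaments in cells.
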