Features (pLannotate 1.2.2; 22 found; start..end, strand, type, name):
     28..80      -  misc_feature   bom (fragment): basis of mobility region from pBR322
    235..614     +  enhancer       CMV enhancer: human cytomegalovirus immediate early enhancer
    615..818     +  promoter       CMV promoter: human cytomegalovirus (CMV) immediate early promoter
    814..847     +  LTR            5' LTR (truncated) (fragment): truncated 5' long terminal repeat (LTR) from HIV-1
    863..881     +  promoter       T7 promoter: promoter for bacteriophage T7 RNA polymerase
   1008..2690    +  CDS            SEPTIN9: SEPT9_HUMAN - Also known as KIAA0991, MSF, SEPT9. Experimental evidence at protein level: Swiss-Prot protein existence level 1. Filament-forming cytoskeletal GTPase (By similarity). May play a role in cytokinesis (Potential). May play a role in the internalization of 2 intracellular microbial pathogens, Listeria monocytogenes and Shigella flexneri. From Homo sapiens (Human).
   2733..2786    +  CDS            CyPet (fragment): cyan fluorescent protein optimized for FRET with YPet (Nguyen and Daugherty, 2005) mammalian codon-optimized
   2836..3060    +  polyA_signal   bGH poly(A) signal: bovine growth hormone polyadenylation signal
   3064..3085    +  promoter       SV40 promoter (fragment): SV40 enhancer and early promoter
   3106..3534    +  rep_origin     f1 ori (sequence partly withheld): f1 bacteriophage origin of replication; arrow indicates direction of (+) strand synthesis
   3548..3877    +  promoter       SV40 promoter: SV40 enhancer and early promoter
   3925..3972    +  promoter       EM7 promoter: synthetic bacterial promoter&nbsp
   3991..4365    +  CDS            BleoR: antibiotic-binding protein; Sh ble from Streptoalloteichus hindustanus; confers resistance to bleomycin, phleomycin, and Zeocin™
   4375..4500    +  CDS            ble (fragment): BLE_KLEPN - Experimental evidence at protein level: Swiss-Prot protein existence level 1. Binding protein with a strong affinity to the bleomycin family of antibiotics. Binds to CL990; an antimitotic-antibiotic compound. From Klebsiella pneumoniae.
   4495..4616    +  polyA_signal   SV40 poly(A) signal: SV40 polyadenylation signal
   4689..4705    -  protein_bind   lac operator: The lac repressor binds to the lac operator to inhibit transcription in E. coli. This inhibition can be relieved by adding lactose or isopropyl-β-D-thiogalactopyranoside (IPTG). lac repressor encoded by lacI
   4713..4743    -  promoter       lac promoter: promoter for the E. coli lac operon
   4758..4779    -  protein_bind   CAP binding site: CAP binding activates transcription in the presence of cAMP. E. coli catabolite activator protein
   4792..4884    -  CDS            lacI (fragment): lac repressor; lacI; The lac repressor binds to the lac operator to inhibit transcription in E. coli. This inhibition can be relieved by adding lactose or isopropyl-β-D-thiogalactopyranoside (IPTG).
   5067..5655    -  rep_origin     ori: high-copy-number ColE1/pMB1/pBR322/pUC origin of replication
   5826..6686    -  CDS            AmpR: β-lactamase; bla; confers resistance to ampicillin, carbenicillin, and related antibiotics
   6687..6791    -  promoter       AmpR promoter: bla
>Addgene plasmid #180346 | pCMV_SEPT9_i3-14-GFP11 | addgene full sequence | sequence record 358027 | Addgene NGS Result
GACGGATCGGGAGATCTCCCGATCCCCTATGGTGCACTCTCAGTACAATCTGCTCTGATGCCGCATAGTT
AAGCCAGTATCTGCTCCCTGCTTGTGTGTTGGAGGTCGCTGAGTAGTGCGCGAGCAAAATTTAAGCTACA
ACAAGGCAAGGCTTGACCGACAATTGCATGAAGAATCTGCTTAGGGTTAGGCGTTTTGCGCTGCTTCGCG
ATGTACGGGCCAGATATACGCGTTGACATTGATTATTGACTAGTTATTAATAGTAATCAATTACGGGGTC
ATTAGTTCATAGCCCATATATGGAGTTCCGCGTTACATAACTTACGGTAAATGGCCCGCCTGGCTGACCG
CCCAACGACCCCCGCCCATTGACGTCAATAATGACGTATGTTCCCATAGTAACGCCAATAGGGACTTTCC
ATTGACGTCAATGGGTGGAGTATTTACGGTAAACTGCCCACTTGGCAGTACATCAAGTGTATCATATGCC
AAGTACGCCCCCTATTGACGTCAATGACGGTAAATGGCCCGCCTGGCATTATGCCCAGTACATGACCTTA
TGGGACTTTCCTACTTGGCAGTACATCTACGTATTAGTCATCGCTATTACCATGGTGATGCGGTTTTGGC
AGTACATCAATGGGCGTGGATAGCGGTTTGACTCACGGGGATTTCCAAGTCTCCACCCCATTGACGTCAA
TGGGAGTTTGTTTTGGCACCAAAATCAACGGGACTTTCCAAAATGTCGTAACAACTCCGCCCCATTGACG
CAAATGGGCGGTAGGCGTGTACGGTGGGAGGTCTATATAAGCAGAGCTCTCTGGCTAACTAGAGAACCCA
CTGCTTACTGGCTTATCGAAATTAATACGACTCACTATAGGGAGACCCAAGCTGGCTAGCGTTTAAACTT
AAGCTTGGTACCGAGCTCGGATCCACTAGTCCAGTGTGGTGGAATTCTGCAGATATCCAGCACAGTGGCG
GCCGCCATGGAGAGGGACCGGATCTCAGCCTTGAAAAGATCTTTTGAGGTCGAGGAGGTCGAGACACCCA
ACTCCACCCCACCCCGGAGGGTCCAGACTCCCCTACTCCGAGCCACTGTGGCCAGCTCCACCCAGAAATT
CCAGGACCTGGGCGTGAAGAACTCAGAACCCTCGGCCCGCCATGTGGACTCCCTAAGCCAACGCTCCCCC
AAGGCGTCCCTGCGGAGGGTGGAGCTCTCGGGCCCCAAGGCGGCCGAGCCGGTGTCCCGGCGCACTGAGC
TGTCCATTGACATCTCGTCCAAGCAGGTGGAGAACGCCGGGGCCATCGGCCCGTCCCGGTTCGGGCTCAA
GAGGGCCGAGGTGTTGGGCCACAAGACGCCAGAACCGGCCCCTCGGAGGACGGAGATCACCATCGTCAAA
CCCCAGGAGTCAGCCCACCGGAGGATGGAGCCCCCTGCCTCCAAGGTCCCCGAGGTGCCCACTGCCCCTG
CCACCGACGCAGCCCCCAAGAGGGTGGAGATCCAGATGCCCAAGCCTGCTGAGGCGCCCACCGCCCCCAG
CCCAGCCCAGACCTTGGAAAATTCAGAGCCTGCCCCTGTGTCTCAGCTGCAGAGCAGGCTGGAGCCCAAG
CCCCAGCCCCCTGTGGCTGAGGCTACACCCCGGAGCCAGGAGGCCACTGAGGCGGCTCCCAGCTGCGTTG
GCGACATGGCCGACACCCCCAGAGATGCCGGGCTCAAGCAGGCGCCTGCATCACGGAACGAGAAGGCCCC
GGTGGACTTCGGCTACGTGGGGATTGACTCCATCCTGGAGCAGATGCGCCGGAAGGCCATGAAGCAGGGC
TTCGAGTTCAACATCATGGTGGTCGGGCAGAGCGGCTTGGGTAAATCCACCTTAATCAACACCCTCTTCA
AATCCAAAATCAGCCGGAAGTCGGTGCAGCCCACCTCAGAGGAGCGCATCCCCAAGACCATCGAGATCAA
GTCCATCACGCACGATATTGAGGAGAAAGGCGTCCGGATGAAGCTGACAGTGATTGACACACCAGGGTTC
GGGGACCACATCAACAACGAGAACTGCTGGCAGCCCATCATGAAGTTCATCAATGACCAGTACGAGAAAT
ACCTGCAGGAGGAGGTCAACATCAACCGCAAGAAGCGCATCCCGGACACCCGCGTCCACTGCTGCCTCTA
CTTCATCCCCGCCACCGGCCACTCCCTCAGGCCCCTGGACATCGAGTTTATGAAACGCCTGAGCAAGGTG
GTCAACATCGTCCCTGTCATCGCCAAGGCGGACACACTCACCCTGGAGGAGAGGGTCCACTTCAAACAGC
GGATCACCGCAGACCTGCTGTCCAACGGCATCGACGTGTACCCCCAGAAGGAATTTGATGAGGACTCGGA
GGACCGGCTGGTGAACGAGAAGTTCCGGGAGATGATCCCATTTGCTGTGGTGGGCAGTGACCACGAGTAC
CAGGTCAACGGCAAGAGGATCCTTGGGAGGAAGACCAAGTGGGGTACCATCGAAGTTGAAAACACCACAC
ACTGTGAGTTTGCCTACCTGCGGGACCTTCTCATCAGGACGCACATGCAGAACATCAAGGACATCACCAG
CAGCATCCACTTCGAGGCGTACCGTGTGAAGCGCCTCAACGAGGGCAGCAGCGCCATGGCCAACGGCGTG
GAGGAGAAGGAGCCAGAAGCCCCAGAGATGATCGATGGTGGCGGTGGCTCTGGAGGTGGTGGGTCCTCCG
GAGAGAAGCGCGACCACATGGTGCTGCTGGAGTACGTGACCGCCGCCGGCATCACCGACGCCTCCTAATC
TAGAGGGCCCGTTTAAACCCGCTGATCAGCCTCGACTGTGCCTTCTAGTTGCCAGCCATCTGTTGTTTGC
CCCTCCCCCGTGCCTTCCTTGACCCTGGAAGGTGCCACTCCCACTGTCCTTTCCTAATAAAATGAGGAAA
TTGCATCGCATTGTCTGAGTAGGTGTCATTCTATTCTGGGGGGTGGGGTGGGGCAGGACAGCAAGGGGGA
GGATTGGGAAGACAATAGCAGGCATGCTGGGGATGCGGTGGGCTCTATGGCTTCTGAGGCGGAAAGAACC
AGCTGGGGCTCTAGGGGGTATCCCC
[124 nt withheld, positions 3106-3229]
C
[91 nt withheld, positions 3231-3321]
A
[49 nt withheld, positions 3323-3371]
CCTTTGACGTTGGAGTCCACGTTCTTT
[37 nt withheld, positions 3399-3435]
ACCCTATCTCGGTCTATTCTTTTGATTTATAAGGGATTTTGCCGATTTCGGCCTATTGGTTAAAAAATGA
GCTGATTTAACAAAAATTTAACGCGAATTAATTCTGTGGAATGTGTGTCAGTTAGGGTGTGGAAAGTCCC
CAGGCTCCCCAGCAGGCAGAAGTATGCAAAGCATGCATCTCAATTAGTCAGCAACCAGGTGTGGAAAGTC
CCCAGGCTCCCCAGCAGGCAGAAGTATGCAAAGCATGCATCTCAATTAGTCAGCAACCATAGTCCCGCCC
CTAACTCCGCCCATCCCGCCCCTAACTCCGCCCAGTTCCGCCCATTCTCCGCCCCATGGCTGACTAATTT
TTTTTATTTATGCAGAGGCCGAGGCCGCCTCTGCCTCTGAGCTATTCCAGAAGTAGTGAGGAGGCTTTTT
TGGAGGCCTAGGCTTTTGCAAAAAGCTCCCGGGAGCTTGTATATCCATTTTCGGATCTGATCAGCACGTG
TTGACAATTAATCATCGGCATAGTATATCGGCATAGTATAATACGACAAGGTGAGGAACTAAACCATGGC
CAAGTTGACCAGTGCCGTTCCGGTGCTCACCGCGCGCGACGTCGCCGGAGCGGTCGAGTTCTGGACCGAC
CGGCTCGGGTTCTCCCGGGACTTCGTGGAGGACGACTTCGCCGGTGTGGTCCGGGACGACGTGACCCTGT
TCATCAGCGCGGTCCAGGACCAGGTGGTGCCGGACAACACCCTGGCCTGGGTGTGGGTGCGCGGCCTGGA
CGAGCTGTACGCCGAGTGGTCGGAGGTCGTGTCCACGAACTTCCGGGACGCCTCCGGGCCGGCCATGACC
GAGATCGGCGAGCAGCCGTGGGGGCGGGAGTTCGCCCTGCGCGACCCGGCCGGCAACTGCGTGCACTTCG
TGGCCGAGGAGCAGGACTGACACGTGCTACGAGATTTCGATTCCACCGCCGCCTTCTATGAAAGGTTGGG
CTTCGGAATCGTTTTCCGGGACGCCGGCTGGATGATCCTCCAGCGCGGGGATCTCATGCTGGAGTTCTTC
GCCCACCCCAACTTGTTTATTGCAGCTTATAATGGTTACAAATAAAGCAATAGCATCACAAATTTCACAA
ATAAAGCATTTTTTTCACTGCATTCTAGTTGTGGTTTGTCCAAACTCATCAATGTATCTTATCATGTCTG
TATACCGTCGACCTCTAGCTAGAGCTTGGCGTAATCATGGTCATAGCTGTTTCCTGTGTGAAATTGTTAT
CCGCTCACAATTCCACACAACATACGAGCCGGAAGCATAAAGTGTAAAGCCTGGGGTGCCTAATGAGTGA
GCTAACTCACATTAATTGCGTTGCGCTCACTGCCCGCTTTCCAGTCGGGAAACCTGTCGTGCCAGCTGCA
TTAATGAATCGGCCAACGCGCGGGGAGAGGCGGTTTGCGTATTGGGCGCTCTTCCGCTTCCTCGCTCACT
GACTCGCTGCGCTCGGTCGTTCGGCTGCGGCGAGCGGTATCAGCTCACTCAAAGGCGGTAATACGGTTAT
CCACAGAATCAGGGGATAACGCAGGAAAGAACATGTGAGCAAAAGGCCAGCAAAAGGCCAGGAACCGTAA
AAAGGCCGCGTTGCTGGCGTTTTTCCATAGGCTCCGCCCCCCTGACGAGCATCACAAAAATCGACGCTCA
AGTCAGAGGTGGCGAAACCCGACAGGACTATAAAGATACCAGGCGTTTCCCCCTGGAAGCTCCCTCGTGC
GCTCTCCTGTTCCGACCCTGCCGCTTACCGGATACCTGTCCGCCTTTCTCCCTTCGGGAAGCGTGGCGCT
TTCTCATAGCTCACGCTGTAGGTATCTCAGTTCGGTGTAGGTCGTTCGCTCCAAGCTGGGCTGTGTGCAC
GAACCCCCCGTTCAGCCCGACCGCTGCGCCTTATCCGGTAACTATCGTCTTGAGTCCAACCCGGTAAGAC
ACGACTTATCGCCACTGGCAGCAGCCACTGGTAACAGGATTAGCAGAGCGAGGTATGTAGGCGGTGCTAC
AGAGTTCTTGAAGTGGTGGCCTAACTACGGCTACACTAGAAGAACAGTATTTGGTATCTGCGCTCTGCTG
AAGCCAGTTACCTTCGGAAAAAGAGTTGGTAGCTCTTGATCCGGCAAACAAACCACCGCTGGTAGCGGTG
GTTTTTTTGTTTGCAAGCAGCAGATTACGCGCAGAAAAAAAGGATCTCAAGAAGATCCTTTGATCTTTTC
TACGGGGTCTGACGCTCAGTGGAACGAAAACTCACGTTAAGGGATTTTGGTCATGAGATTATCAAAAAGG
ATCTTCACCTAGATCCTTTTAAATTAAAAATGAAGTTTTAAATCAATCTAAAGTATATATGAGTAAACTT
GGTCTGACAGTTACCAATGCTTAATCAGTGAGGCACCTATCTCAGCGATCTGTCTATTTCGTTCATCCAT
AGTTGCCTGACTCCCCGTCGTGTAGATAACTACGATACGGGAGGGCTTACCATCTGGCCCCAGTGCTGCA
ATGATACCGCGAGACCCACGCTCACCGGCTCCAGATTTATCAGCAATAAACCAGCCAGCCGGAAGGGCCG
AGCGCAGAAGTGGTCCTGCAACTTTATCCGCCTCCATCCAGTCTATTAATTGTTGCCGGGAAGCTAGAGT
AAGTAGTTCGCCAGTTAATAGTTTGCGCAACGTTGTTGCCATTGCTACAGGCATCGTGGTGTCACGCTCG
TCGTTTGGTATGGCTTCATTCAGCTCCGGTTCCCAACGATCAAGGCGAGTTACATGATCCCCCATGTTGT
GCAAAAAAGCGGTTAGCTCCTTCGGTCCTCCGATCGTTGTCAGAAGTAAGTTGGCCGCAGTGTTATCACT
CATGGTTATGGCAGCACTGCATAATTCTCTTACTGTCATGCCATCCGTAAGATGCTTTTCTGTGACTGGT
GAGTACTCAACCAAGTCATTCTGAGAATAGTGTATGCGGCGACCGAGTTGCTCTTGCCCGGCGTCAATAC
GGGATAATACCGCGCCACATAGCAGAACTTTAAAAGTGCTCATCATTGGAAAACGTTCTTCGGGGCGAAA
ACTCTCAAGGATCTTACCGCTGTTGAGATCCAGTTCGATGTAACCCACTCGTGCACCCAACTGATCTTCA
GCATCTTTTACTTTCACCAGCGTTTCTGGGTGAGCAAAAACAGGAAGGCAAAATGCCGCAAAAAAGGGAA
TAAGGGCGACACGGAAATGTTGAATACTCATACTCTTCCTTTTTCAATATTATTGAAGCATTTATCAGGG
TTATTGTCTCATGAGCGGATACATATTTGAATGTATTTAGAAAAATAAACAAATAGGGGTTCCGCGCACA
TTTCCCCGAAAAGTGCCACCTGACGTC
